Addgene plasmid #172804: pLBT0080
Purpose: Level 1 module containing 35S-HSP21-nVENUS_P2 F
Depositing lab: Benjamin Field. Depositing organization: CNRS DR12, Delegation Provence et Corse. Publication: MoBiFC: development of a modular bimolecular fluorescence complementation toolkit for the analysis of chloroplast protein-protein interactions. Velay F, Soula M, Mehrez M, Belbachir C, D'Alessandro S, Laloi C, Crete P, Field B. Plant Methods. 2022 May 26;18(1):69. doi: 10.1186/s13007-022-00902-1. PubMed 35619173.
Backbone
  Vector backbone: pICH47742
  Backbone manufacturer: Engler et al. 2014
  Vector type: Synthetic Biology
Growth in bacteria
  Bacterial resistance: Ampicillin, 100 μg/mL
  Growth temperature: 37°C
  Growth strain: DH5alpha
  Copy number: High Copy
Gene/Insert
  Gene/Insert name: p35S-5UTMV-CTPSSU-mHSP21-nVENUS-3U+TER35S
  Species: A. thaliana (mustard weed)
  Cloning method: Restriction Enzyme; 5′ cloning site Unknown (unknown if destroyed)
Terms and licenses: Academic/Nonprofit Terms; Industry Terms: Not Available to Industry
Depositor comments: Please visit https://www.biorxiv.org/content/10.1101/2021.03.01.433373v1 for bioRxiv preprint.
How to cite: pLBT0080 was a gift from Benjamin Field (Addgene plasmid # 172804 ; http://n2t.net/addgene:172804 ; RRID:Addgene_172804)
