[The description below was written by a language model from this plasmid's Addgene catalogue record and pLannotate feature annotations shown in this document.]
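Description:
pLBT0080 is a Level 1 Golden Gate/MoClo module built in the pICH47742 acceptor backbone, which the record's name annotation ("P2 F") indicates is the position 2, forward-orientation slot. It belongs to a modular bimolecular fluorescence complementation (BiFC) toolkit for studying chloroplast protein-protein interactions in plants. The 7.5 kb plasmid is propagated in E. coli at high copy from a ColE1/pUC-type origin under ampicillin selection (AmpR with its bla promoter). It also carries the broad-host-range incP oriV together with trfA, which allow replication in Agrobacterium. Nopaline-type left and right T-DNA border repeats flank the cargo region, so the cassette sits within a binary-vector context. No plant selection marker is annotated.

The payload is a single plant transcription unit. The CaMV 35S promoter is preceded by additional CaMV sequence that the annotation software matched to a viral ORF fragment; this is probably just extended promoter-upstream region. The promoter is followed by the TMV Ω 5' leader, a translational enhancer, and drives a fusion protein. At its N-terminus is the chloroplast transit peptide region of the Arabidopsis RuBisCO small subunit (RBCS-1A). This appears as two fragments separated by a gap, which may reflect an intron, though the record does not say. Next comes the mature portion of the Arabidopsis chloroplast small heat shock protein HSP21, then an N-terminal fragment of Venus. The CaMV 35S 3' UTR/terminator with its polyadenylation signal closes the unit.

The nVENUS fragment should fluoresce only when brought close to a complementary C-terminal Venus fragment fused to an interacting partner. This module is therefore meant to be combined with other Level 1 units into a multigene construct for BiFC assays in the chloroplast.
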