Features (pLannotate 1.2.2; 17 found; start..end, strand, type, name):
     33..839     +  CDS            IBMP_CAMVB (fragment): Experimental evidence at protein level: Swiss-Prot protein existence level 1. Enhances the ribosomal termination-reinitiation event leading to the translation of major open reading frames on the polycistronic viral RNAs. From Cauliflower mosaic virus (strain Bari 1) (CaMV).
   1023..1368    +  promoter       CaMV 35S promoter: strong constitutive promoter from cauliflower mosaic virus
   1320..1366    +  promoter       minimal CaMV 35S promoter: minimal 35S promoter from cauliflower mosaic virus
   1397..1450    +  misc_feature   TMV Ω: translational enhancer from the tobacco mosaic virus 5'-leader sequence (Gallie et al., 1988)
   1459..1632    +  CDS            RBCS-1A (fragment): RBS1A_ARATH - Also known as ATS1A. Experimental evidence at protein level: Swiss-Prot protein existence level 1. RuBisCO catalyzes two reactions: the carboxylation of D- ribulose 1,5-bisphosphate, the primary event in carbon dioxide fixation, as well as the oxidative fragmentation of the pentose substrate. Both reactions occur simultaneously and in competition at the same active site. Although the small subunit is not catalytic it is essential for maximal activity. From Arabidopsis thaliana (Mouse-ear cress).
   1736..1816    +  CDS            RBCS-1A (fragment): RBS1A_ARATH - Also known as ATS1A. Experimental evidence at protein level: Swiss-Prot protein existence level 1. RuBisCO catalyzes two reactions: the carboxylation of D- ribulose 1,5-bisphosphate, the primary event in carbon dioxide fixation, as well as the oxidative fragmentation of the pentose substrate. Both reactions occur simultaneously and in competition at the same active site. Although the small subunit is not catalytic it is essential for maximal activity. From Arabidopsis thaliana (Mouse-ear cress).
   1808..2359    +  CDS            HSP21 (fragment): HS25P_ARATH - Also known as HSP25.3. Experimental evidence at protein level: Swiss-Prot protein existence level 1. Chaperone protein required for seedling and chloroplast development under heat stress, probably by maintaining plastid-encoded RNA polymerase (PEP)-dependent transcription. From Arabidopsis thaliana (Mouse-ear cress).
   2381..3010    +  CDS            mVenus (fragment): mVenus is a basic (constitutively fluorescent) yellow fluorescent protein published in 2006, derived from Aequorea victoria. It is reported to be a rapidly-maturing monomer with moderate acid sensitivity.
   3048..3222    +  polyA_signal   CaMV poly(A) signal: cauliflower mosaic virus polyadenylation signal
   3267..3291    +  misc_feature   RB T-DNA repeat: right border repeat from nopaline C58 T-DNA
   3403..3423    -  CDS            TetR (fragment): tetracycline resistance regulatory protein; tetR
   3450..4595    -  CDS            trfA: TRFA_ECOLX - Experimental evidence at protein level: Swiss-Prot protein existence level 1. Also involved in plasmid copy number control, promoting intermolecular coupling of protein bound iterons at oriV, which inhibits replication initiation. From Escherichia coli.
   4931..5519    -  rep_origin     ori: high-copy-number ColE1/pMB1/pBR322/pUC origin of replication
   5690..6550    -  CDS            AmpR: β-lactamase; bla; confers resistance to ampicillin, carbenicillin, and related antibiotics
   6551..6655    -  promoter       AmpR promoter: bla
   6742..7373    -  rep_origin     oriV: incP origin of replication
   7465..7489    +  misc_feature   LB T-DNA repeat: left border repeat from nopaline C58 T-DNA
>Addgene plasmid #172804 | pLBT0080 | addgene full sequence | sequence record 347623 | Addgene NGS Result
TCTGTGAAGACAAGCAAGAATTCAAGCTTGGAGGAATTCCAATCCCACAAAAATCTGAGCTTAACAGCAC
AGTTGCTCCTCTCAGAGCAGAATCGGGTATTCAACACCCTCATATCAACTACTACGTTGTGTATAACGGT
CCACATGCCGGTATATACGATGACTGGGGTTGTACAAAGGCGGCAACAAACGGCGTTCCCGGAGTTGCAC
ACAAGAAATTTGCCACTATTACAGAGGCAAGAGCAGCAGCTGACGCGTACACAACAAGTCAGCAAACAGA
CAGGTTGAACTTCATCCCCAAAGGAGAAGCTCAACTCAAGCCCAAGAGCTTTGCTAAGGCCCTAACAAGC
CCACCAAAGCAAAAAGCCCACTGGCTCACGCTAGGAACCAAAAGGCCCAGCAGTGATCCAGCCCCAAAAG
AGATCTCCTTTGCCCCGGAGATTACAATGGACGATTTCCTCTATCTTTACGATCTAGGAAGGAAGTTCGA
AGGTGAAGGTGACGACACTATGTTCACCACTGATAATGAGAAGGTTAGCCTCTTCAATTTCAGAAAGAAT
GCTGACCCACAGATGGTTAGAGAGGCCTACGCAGCAAGTCTCATCAAGACGATCTACCCGAGTAACAATC
TCCAGGAGATCAAATACCTTCCCAAGAAGGTTAAAGATGCAGTCAAAAGATTCAGGACTAATTGCATCAA
GAACACAGAGAAAGACATATTTCTCAAGATCAGAAGTACTATTCCAGTATGGACGATTCAAGGCTTGCTT
CATAAACCAAGGCAAGTAATAGAGATTGGAGTCTCTAAAAAGGTAGTTCCTACTGAATCTAAGGCCATGC
ATGGAGTCTAAGATTCAAATCGAGGATCTAACAGAACTCGCCGTCAAGACTGGCGAACAGTTCATACAGA
GTCTTTTACGACTCAATGACAAGAAGAAAATCTTCGTCAACATGGTGGAGCACGACACTCTGGTCTACTC
CAAAAATGTCAAAGATACAGTCTCAGAAGATCAAAGGGCTATTGAGACTTTTCAACAAAGGATAATTTCG
GGAAACCTCCTCGGATTCCATTGCCCAGCTATCTGTCACTTCATCGAAAGGACAGTAGAAAAGGAAGGTG
GCTCCTACAAATGCCATCATTGCGATAAAGGAAAGGCTATCATTCAAGATCTCTCTGCCGACAGTGGTCC
CAAAGATGGACCCCCACCCACGAGGAGCATCGTGGAAAAAGAAGAGGTTCCAACCACGTCTACAAAGCAA
GTGGATTGATGTGACATCTCCACTGACGTAAGGGATGACGCACAATCCCACTATCCTTCGCAAGACCCTT
CCTCTATATAAGGAAGTTCATTTCATTTGGAGAGGACACGCTCGAGTATAAGAGCTCATTTTTACAACAA
TTACCAACAACAACAAACAACAAACAACATTACAATTACATTTACAATTATCGATACAATGGCTTCCTCT
ATGCTCTCTTCCGCTACTATGGTTGCCTCTCCGGCTCAGGCCACTATGGTCGCTCCTTTCAACGGACTTA
AGTCCTCCGCTGCCTTCCCAGCCACCCGCAAGGCTAACAACGACATTACTTCCATCACAAGCAACGGCGG
AAGAGTTAACTGCATGCAGGTCATTTATATTTCTTCTTTCACTTTTTTATTATTCCATATGATTTTTTTC
GGTTCTTTCTTCGAATCTACATAAACTAATATCATTGGAAAAATCGAAAAAATAGGTGTGGCCTCCGATT
GGAAAGAAGAAGTTTGAGACTCTCTCTTACCTTCCTGACCTTACCGATTCCGAAGGTGCTCAAGACCAGA
GAGAAAACTCCATTGATGTTGTTCAGCAAGGACAACAAAAAGGGAACCAAGGATCAAGTGTCGAAAAAAG
ACCTCAACAACGCTTAACCATGGATGTCTCTCCTTTCGGATTGTTGGATCCTTTGTCACCAATGAGGACG
ATGCGACAAATGTTAGATACTATGGACAGGATGTTCGAGGACACTATGCCTGTCTCAGGAAGAAACAGAG
GAGGAAGTGGAGTGTCAGAGATTCGTGCACCGTGGGACATCAAAGAGGAAGAACACGAGATCAAGATGCG
TTTCGACATGCCTGGACTCTCTAAAGAGGACGTCAAAATCTCTGTAGAAGATAACGTACTTGTGATCAAA
GGAGAGCAGAAGAAGGAGGACAGTGATGATTCTTGGTCTGGAAGAAGCGTTAGCTCATATGGAACACGAC
TTCAGCTCCCAGACAACTGTGAGAAAGACAAGATCAAAGCTGAGCTCAAGAACGGAGTCCTCTTTATCAC
TATCCCTAAGACCAAAGTCGAACGCAAAGTCATCGATGTCCAGATTCAATCTTCGAGATCTATTGCTACT
GTGAGCAAGGGCGAGGAGCTGTTCACCGGGGTGGTGCCCATCCTGGTCGAGCTGGACGGCGACGTAAACG
GCCACAAGTTCAGCGTGTCCGGCGAGGGCGAGGGCGATGCCACCTACGGCAAGCTGACCCTGAAGCTGAT
CTGCACCACCGGCAAGCTGCCCGTGCCCTGGCCCACCCTCGTGACCACCCTGGGCTACGGCCTGCAGTGC
TTCGCCCGCTACCCCGACCACATGAAGCAGCACGACTTCTTCAAGTCCGCCATGCCCGAAGGCTACGTCC
AGGAGCGCACCATCTTCTTCAAGGACGACGGCAACTACAAGACCCGCGCCGAGGTGAAGTTCGAGGGCGA
CACCCTGGTGAACCGCATCGAGCTGAAGGGCATCGACTTCAAGGAGGACGGCAACATCCTGGGGCACAAG
CTGGAGTACAACTACAACAGCCACAACGTCTATATCACCGCCGACAAGCAGAAGAACGGCATCAAGGCCA
ACTTCAAGATCCGCCACAACATCGAGGACGGCGGCGTGCAGCTCGCCGACCACTACCAGCAGAACACCCC
CATCGGCGACGGCCCCGTGCTGCTGCCCGACAACCACTACCTGAGCTACCAGTCCAAGCTGAGCAAGGAT
TGAGCTTCTCTAGCTAGAGTCGATCGACAAGCTCGAGTTTCTCCATAATAATGTGTGAGTAGTTCCCAGA
TAAGGGAATTAGGGTTCCTATAGGGTTTCGCTCATGTGTTGAGCATATAAGAAACCCTTAGTATGTATTT
GTATTTGTAAAATACTTCTATCAATAAAATTTCTAATTCCTAAAACCAAAATCCAGTACTAAAATCCAGA
TCGCTACTATTGTCTTCTGCACGAAGTGGTTTAAACTATCAGTGTTTGACAGGATATATTGGCGGGTAAA
CCTAAGAGAAAAGAGCGTTTATTAGAATAATCGGATATTTAAAAGGGCGTGAAAAGGTTTATCCGTTCGT
CCATTTGTATGTGCATGCCAACCACAGGGTTCCCCAGATCAGGCGCTGGCTGCTGAACCCCCAGCCGGAA
CTGACCCCACAAGGCCCTAGCGTTTGCAATGCACCAGGTCATCATTGACCCAGGCGTGTTCCACCAGGCC
GCTGCCTCGCAACTCTTCGCAGGCTTCGCCGACCTGCTCGCGCCACTTCTTCACGCGGGTGGAATCCGAT
CCGCACATGAGGCGGAAGGTTTCCAGCTTGAGCGGGTACGGCTCCCGGTGCGAGCTGAAATAGTCGAACA
TCCGTCGGGCCGTCGGCGACAGCTTGCGGTACTTCTCCCATATGAATTTCGTGTAGTGGTCGCCAGCAAA
CAGCACGACGATTTCCTCGTCGATCAGGACCTGGCAACGGGACGTTTTCTTGCCACGGTCCAGGACGCGG
AAGCGGTGCAGCAGCGACACCGATTCCAGGTGCCCAACGCGGTCGGACGTGAAGCCCATCGCCGTCGCCT
GTAGGCGCGACAGGCATTCCTCGGCCTTCGTGTAATACCGGCCATTGATCGACCAGCCCAGGTCCTGGCA
AAGCTCGTAGAACGTGAAGGTGATCGGCTCGCCGATAGGGGTGCGCTTCGCGTACTCCAACACCTGCTGC
CACACCAGTTCGTCATCGTCGGCCCGCAGCTCGACGCCGGTGTAGGTGATCTTCACGTCCTTGTTGACGT
GGAAAATGACCTTGTTTTGCAGCGCCTCGCGCGGGATTTTCTTGTTGCGCGTGGTGAACAGGGCAGAGCG
GGCCGTGTCGTTTGGCATCGCTCGCATCGTGTCCGGCCACGGCGCAATATCGAACAAGGAAAGCTGCATT
TCCTTGATCTGCTGCTTCGTGTGTTTCAGCAACGCGGCCTGCTTGGCCTCGCTGACCTGTTTTGCCAGGT
CCTCGCCGGCGGTTTTTCGCTTCTTGGTCGTCATAGTTCCTCGCGTGTCGATGGTCATCGACTTCGCCAA
ACCTGCCGCCTCCTGTTCAAGACGACGCGAACGCTCCACGGCGGCCGATGGCGCGGGCAGGGCAGGGGGA
GCCAGTTGCACGCTGTCGCGCTCGATCTTGGCCGTAGCTTGCTGGACCATCGAGCCGACGGACTGGAAGG
TTTCGCGGGGCGCACGCATGACGGTGCGGCTTGCGATGGTTTCGGCATCCTCGGCGGAAAACCCCGCGTC
GATCAGTTCTTGCCTGTATGCCTTCCGGTCAAACGTCCGATTCATTCACCCTCCTTGCGGGATTGCCCCG
ACTCACGCCGGGGCAATGTGCCCTTATTCCTGATTTGACCCGCCTGGTGCCTTGGTGTCCAGATAATCCA
CCTTATCGGCAATGAAGTCGGTCCCGTAGACCGTCTGGCCGTCCTTCTCGTACTTGGTATTCCGAATCTT
GCCCTGCACGAATACCAGCGACCCCTTGCCCAAATACTTGCCGTGGGCCTCGGCCTGAGAGCCAAAACAC
TTGATGCGGAAGAAGTCGGTGCGCTCCTGCTTGTCGCCGGCATCGTTGCGCCACATCTAGGATCTGCCAG
GAACCGTAAAAAGGCCGCGTTGCTGGCGTTTTTCCATAGGCTCCGCCCCCCTGACGAGCATCACAAAAAT
CGACGCTCAAGTCAGAGGTGGCGAAACCCGACAGGACTATAAAGATACCAGGCGTTTCCCCCTGGAAGCT
CCCTCGTGCGCTCTCCTGTTCCGACCCTGCCGCTTACCGGATACCTGTCCGCCTTTCTCCCTTCGGGAAG
CGTGGCGCTTTCTCATAGCTCACGCTGTAGGTATCTCAGTTCGGTGTAGGTCGTTCGCTCCAAGCTGGGC
TGTGTGCACGAACCCCCCGTTCAGCCCGACCGCTGCGCCTTATCCGGTAACTATCGTCTTGAGTCCAACC
CGGTAAGACACGACTTATCGCCACTGGCAGCAGCCACTGGTAACAGGATTAGCAGAGCGAGGTATGTAGG
CGGTGCTACAGAGTTCTTGAAGTGGTGGCCTAACTACGGCTACACTAGAAGAACAGTATTTGGTATCTGC
GCTCTGCTGAAGCCAGTTACCTTCGGAAAAAGAGTTGGTAGCTCTTGATCCGGCAAACAAACCACCGCTG
GTAGCGGTGGTTTTTTTGTTTGCAAGCAGCAGATTACGCGCAGAAAAAAAGGATCTCAAGAAGATCCTTT
GATCTTTTCTACGGGGTCTGACGCTCAGTGGAACGAAAACTCACGTTAAGGGATTTTGGTCATGAGATTA
TCAAAAAGGATCTTCACCTAGATCCTTTTAAATTAAAAATGAAGTTTTAAATCAATCTAAAGTATATATG
AGTAAACTTGGTCTGACAGTTACCAATGCTTAATCAGTGAGGCACCTATCTCAGCGATCTGTCTATTTCG
TTCATCCATAGTTGCCTGACTCCCCGTCGTGTAGATAACTACGATACGGGAGGGCTTACCATCTGGCCCC
AGTGCTGCAATGATACCGCGAGAACCACGCTCACCGGCTCCAGATTTATCAGCAATAAACCAGCCAGCCG
GAAGGGCCGAGCGCAGAAGTGGTCCTGCAACTTTATCCGCCTCCATCCAGTCTATTAATTGTTGCCGGGA
AGCTAGAGTAAGTAGTTCGCCAGTTAATAGTTTGCGCAACGTTGTTGCCATTGCTACAGGCATCGTGGTG
TCACGCTCGTCGTTTGGTATGGCTTCATTCAGCTCCGGTTCCCAACGATCAAGGCGAGTTACATGATCCC
CCATGTTGTGCAAAAAAGCGGTTAGCTCCTTCGGTCCTCCGATCGTTGTCAGAAGTAAGTTGGCCGCAGT
GTTATCACTCATGGTTATGGCAGCACTGCATAATTCTCTTACTGTCATGCCATCCGTAAGATGCTTTTCT
GTGACTGGTGAGTACTCAACCAAGTCATTCTGAGAATAGTGTATGCGGCGACCGAGTTGCTCTTGCCCGG
CGTCAATACGGGATAATACCGCGCCACATAGCAGAACTTTAAAAGTGCTCATCATTGGAAAACGTTCTTC
GGGGCGAAAACTCTCAAGGATCTTACCGCTGTTGAGATCCAGTTCGATGTAACCCACTCGTGCACCCAAC
TGATCTTCAGCATCTTTTACTTTCACCAGCGTTTCTGGGTGAGCAAAAACAGGAAGGCAAAATGCCGCAA
AAAAGGGAATAAGGGCGACACGGAAATGTTGAATACTCATACTCTTCCTTTTTCAATATTATTGAAGCAT
TTATCAAGGTTATTGTCTCATGAGCGGATACATATTTGAATGTATTTAGAAAAATAAACAAATAGGGGTT
CCGCGCACGAATTGGCCAGCGCTGCCATTTTTGGGGTGAGGCCGTTCGCGGCCGAGGGGCGCAGCCCCTG
GGGGGATGGGAGGCCCGCGTTAGCGGGCCGGGAGGGTTCGAGAAGGGGGGGCACCCCCCTTCGGCGTGCG
CGGTCACGCGCACAGGGCGCAGCCCTGGTTAAAAACAAGGTTTATAAATATTGGTTTAAAAGCAGGTTAA
AAGACAGGTTAGCGGTGGCCGAAAAACGGGCGGAAACCCTTGCAAATGCTGGATTTTCTGCCTGTGGACA
GCCCCTCAAATGTCAATAGGTGCGCCCCTCATCTGTCAGCACTCTGCCCCTCAAGTGTCAAGGATCGCGC
CCCTCATCTGTCAGTAGTCGCGCCCCTCAAGTGTCAATACCGCAGGGCACTTATCCCCAGGCTTGTCCAC
ATCATCTGTGGGAAACTCGCGTAAAATCAGGCGTTTTCGCCGATTTGCGAGGCTGGCCAGCTCCACGTCG
CCGGCCGAAATCGAGCCTGCCCCTCATCTGTCAACGCCGCGCCGGGTGAGTCGGCCCCTCAAGTGTCAAC
GTCCGCCCCTCATCTGTCAGTGAGGGCCAAGTTTTCCGCGAGGTATCCACAACGCCGGCGGCCGCGGTGT
CTCGCACACGGCTTCGACGGCGTTTCTGGCGCGTTTGCAGGGCCATAGACGGCCGCCAGCCCAGCGGCGA
GGGCAACCAGCCCGGTGAGCGTCGCAAAGGAGATCCTGATCTGACTGATGGGCTGCCTGTATCGAGTGGT
GATTTTGTGCCGAGCTGCCGGTCGGGGAGCTGTTGGCTGGCTGGTGGCAGGATATATTGTGGTGTAAACA
AATTGACGCTTAGACAACTTAATAACACATTGCGGACGTTTTTAATGTACTGGGGTGGATGCAGTGGGCC
CCAC
